Addgene plasmid #163662: SNS-GFP
Purpose: Expresses a TNF and ST6GAL1 swapped chimera with the cytosolic tail from ST6GAL1, TMD from TNF and luminal domain from ST6GAL1 in mammalian cells
Depositing lab: Lei Lu. Depositing organization: Nanyang Technological University (NTU). Publication: A quantitative study of the Golgi retention of glycosyltransferases. Sun X, Mahajan D, Chen B, Song Z, Lu L. J Cell Sci. 2021 Oct 15;134(20). pii: 272560. doi: 10.1242/jcs.258564. Epub 2021 Oct 21. PubMed 34533190.
Backbone
  Vector backbone: pmoxGFP-N1
  Backbone manufacturer: E. Snapp (Addgene plasmid # 68070)
  Backbone size w/o insert (bp): 4700
  Total vector size (bp): 5948
  Vector type: Mammalian Expression
Growth in bacteria
  Bacterial resistance: Kanamycin, 50 μg/mL
  Growth temperature: 37°C
  Growth strain: DH5alpha
  Copy number: High Copy
Gene/Insert
  Gene/Insert name: ST6 beta-galactoside alpha-2,6-sialyltransferase 1 and tumor necrosis factor (alt name: ST6GAL1 and TNF)
  Species: H. sapiens (human)
  Insert size (bp): 1248
  Mutation: This chimera contains the cytosolic tail from ST, TMD from TNF and luminal domain from ST.
  GenBank ID: BC040009
  Entrez Gene: ST6GAL1 (a.k.a. CDw75, SIAT1, ST6GalI, ST6N); TNF (a.k.a. DIF, IMD127, TNF-alpha, TNFA, TNFSF2, TNLG1F)
  Tag / fusion protein: GFP (C terminal on backbone)
  Cloning method: Restriction Enzyme; 5′ cloning site XhoI (not destroyed); 3′ cloning site BamHI (not destroyed)
  Sequencing primers: 5′ CMV-F
Terms and licenses: Academic/Nonprofit Terms; Industry Terms: Not Available to Industry
How to cite: SNS-GFP was a gift from Lei Lu (Addgene plasmid # 163662 ; http://n2t.net/addgene:163662 ; RRID:Addgene_163662)
