[The description below was written by a language model from this plasmid's Addgene catalogue record and pLannotate feature annotations shown in this document.]
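Description:
SNS-GFP is a mammalian expression plasmid of about 5.9 kb built on the pmoxGFP-N1 backbone, an N1-style vector in which an inserted coding sequence is fused in frame to a downstream fluorescent protein. It is propagated in E. coli through a high-copy ColE1/pUC-type origin and selected with kanamycin. The single NeoR/KanR gene (Tn5 aminoglycoside phosphotransferase) is preceded by both a bacterial bla promoter and the SV40 enhancer/early promoter and followed by the HSV TK polyadenylation signal, so it can also confer G418 resistance in transfected mammalian cells. An f1 origin is present as well. The short annotated hits to ble, bGH poly(A) and SV40 large T antigen are only fragments and are probably backbone remnants rather than functional elements.

The payload is a 1,248 bp human chimeric open reading frame cloned between XhoI and BamHI, downstream of the CMV immediate-early enhancer and promoter and upstream of the SV40 poly(A) signal. It encodes the cytosolic tail and luminal domain of the sialyltransferase ST6GAL1, with the transmembrane domain replaced by that of TNF. The automated annotation labels the whole insert as ST6GAL1, which fits most of the sequence deriving from that gene. The chimera carries a C-terminal moxGFP, a monomeric GFP variant optimized for oxidizing environments such as the secretory pathway, which suits a tag attached to the luminal end of a type II membrane protein. The construct comes from a quantitative study of glycosyltransferase Golgi retention. As a domain-swap reporter, it would allow the contribution of the transmembrane domain to ST6GAL1 localization to be followed by fluorescence imaging.
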