Features (pLannotate 1.2.2; 15 found; start..end, strand, type, name):
     63..366     +  enhancer       CMV enhancer: human cytomegalovirus immediate early enhancer
    367..570     +  promoter       CMV promoter: human cytomegalovirus (CMV) immediate early promoter
    593..620     +  misc_feature   MCS (fragment): multiple cloning site
    627..1874    +  CDS            ST6GAL1: SIAT1_HUMAN - Also known as SIAT1. Experimental evidence at protein level: Swiss-Prot protein existence level 1. Transfers sialic acid from CMP-sialic acid to galactose- containing acceptor substrates. From Homo sapiens (Human).
   1896..2615    +  CDS            moxGFP: monomeric GFP variant optimized for use in oxidizing environments such as the secretory pathway (Costantini et al., 2015)
   2631..2714    +  CDS            large T antigen (fragment): large T antigen from SV40 (simian virus 40)
   2737..2858    +  polyA_signal   SV40 poly(A) signal: SV40 polyadenylation signal
   2892..3320    -  rep_origin     f1 ori (sequence partly withheld): f1 bacteriophage origin of replication; arrow indicates direction of (+) strand synthesis
   3347..3451    +  promoter       AmpR promoter: bla
   3453..3810    +  promoter       SV40 promoter: SV40 enhancer and early promoter
   3845..4639    +  CDS            NeoR/KanR: aminoglycoside phosphotransferase from Tn5; aph(3')-II (or nptII); confers resistance to neomycin, kanamycin, and G418 (Geneticin®)
   4660..4812    +  CDS            ble (fragment): BLE_KLEPN - Experimental evidence at protein level: Swiss-Prot protein existence level 1. Binding protein with a strong affinity to the bleomycin family of antibiotics. Binds to CL990; an antimitotic-antibiotic compound. From Klebsiella pneumoniae.
   4871..4918    +  polyA_signal   HSV TK poly(A) signal: herpes simplex virus thymidine kinase polyadenylation signal (Cole and Stacy, 1985)
   5009..5025    -  polyA_signal   bGH poly(A) signal (fragment): bovine growth hormone polyadenylation signal
   5247..5835    +  rep_origin     ori: high-copy-number ColE1/pMB1/pBR322/pUC origin of replication
>Addgene plasmid #163662 | SNS-GFP | addgene full sequence | sequence record 322795 | Addgene NGS Result
ATTAGTTATTAATAGTAATCAATTACGGGGTCATTAGTTCATAGCCCATATATGGAGTTCCGCGTTACAT
AACTTACGGTAAATGGCCCGCCTGGCTGACCGCCCAACGACCCCCGCCCATTGACGTCAATAATGACGTA
TGTTCCCATAGTAACGCCAATAGGGACTTTCCATTGACGTCAATGGGTGGAGTATTTACGGTAAACTGCC
CACTTGGCAGTACATCAAGTGTATCATATGCCAAGTACGCCCCCTATTGACGTCAATGACGGTAAATGGC
CCGCCTGGCATTATGCCCAGTACATGACCTTATGGGACTTTCCTACTTGGCAGTACATCTACGTATTAGT
CATCGCTATTACCATGGTGATGCGGTTTTGGCAGTACATCAATGGGCGTGGATAGCGGTTTGACTCACGG
GGATTTCCAAGTCTCCACCCCATTGACGTCAATGGGAGTTTGTTTTGGCACCAAAATCAACGGGACTTTC
CAAAATGTCGTAACAACTCCGCCCCATTGACGCAAATGGGCGGTAGGCGTGTACGGTGGGAGGTCTATAT
AAGCAGAGCTGGTTTAGTGAACCGTCAGATCCGCTAGCGCTACCGGACTCAGATCTCGAGGCCACCATGA
TTCACACCAACCTGAAGAAAAAGTGTCTGTTTCTGTCTCTGTTCTCTTTTCTCATCGTGGCTGGCGCTAC
AACACTCTTCTGTCTGCTCCATTTCGGCGTGATTAAGGAAAAGAAGAAAGGGAGTTACTATGATTCCTTT
AAATTGCAAACCAAGGAATTCCAGGTGTTAAAGAGTCTGGGGAAATTGGCCATGGGGTCTGATTCCCAGT
CTGTATCCTCAAGCAGCACCCAGGACCCCCACAGGGGCCGCCAGACCCTCGGCAGTCTCAGAGGCCTAGC
CAAGGCCAAACCAGAGGCCTCCTTCCAGGTGTGGAACAAGGACAGCTCTTCCAAAAACCTTATCCCTAGG
CTGCAAAAGATCTGGAAGAATTACCTAAGCATGAACAAGTACAAAGTGTCCTACAAGGGGCCAGGACCAG
GCATCAAGTTCAGTGCAGAGGCCCTGCGCTGCCACCTCCGGGACCATGTGAATGTATCCATGGTAGAGGT
CACAGATTTTCCCTTCAATACCTCTGAATGGGAGGGTTATCTGCCCAAGGAGAGCATTAGGACCAAGGCT
GGGCCTTGGGGCAGGTGTGCTGTTGTGTCGTCAGCGGGATCTCTGAAGTCCTCCCAACTAGGCAGAGAAA
TCGATGATCATGACGCAGTCCTGAGGTTTAATGGGGCACCCACAGCCAACTTCCAACAAGATGTGGGCAC
AAAAACTACCATTCGCCTGATGAACTCTCAGTTGGTTACCACAGAGAAGCGCTTCCTCAAAGACAGTTTG
TACAATGAAGGAATCCTAATTGTATGGGACCCATCTGTATACCACTCAGATATCCCAAAGTGGTACCAGA
ATCCGGATTATAATTTCTTTAACAACTACAAGACTTATCGTAAGCTGCACCCCAATCAGCCCTTTTACAT
CCTCAAGCCCCAGATGCCTTGGGAGCTATGGGACATTCTTCAAGAAATCTCCCCAGAAGAGATTCAGCCA
AACCCCCCATCCTCTGGGATGCTTGGTATCATCATCATGATGACGCTGTGTGACCAGGTGGATATTTATG
AGTTCCTCCCATCCAAGCGCAAGACTGACGTGTGCTACTACTACCAGAAGTTCTTCGATAGTGCCTGCAC
GATGGGTGCCTACCACCCGCTGCTCTATGAGAAGAATTTGGTGAAGCATCTCAACCAGGGCACAGATGAG
GACATCTACCTGCTTGGAAAAGCCACACTGCCTGGCTTCCGGACCATTCACTGCCGGGATCCACCGGTCG
CCACCATGGTGTCCAAGGGCGAGGAGCTGTTCACCGGGGTGGTGCCCATCCTGGTCGAGCTGGACGGCGA
CGTAAACGGCCACAAGTTCTCCGTGCGGGGCGAGGGCGAGGGCGATGCCACCAACGGCAAGCTGACCCTG
AAGTTCATCAGCACCACCGGCAAGCTGCCCGTGCCCTGGCCCACCCTCGTGACCACCCTGACCTACGGCG
TGCAGAGCTTCTCCCGCTACCCCGACCACATGAAGCGCCACGACTTCTTCAAGAGCGCCATGCCCGAAGG
CTACGTCCAGGAGCGCACCATCTCCTTCAAGGACGACGGCACCTACAAGACCCGCGCCGAGGTGAAGTTC
GAGGGCGACACCCTGGTGAACCGCATCGAGCTGAAGGGCATCGACTTCAAGGAGGACGGCAACATCCTGG
GGCACAAGCTGGAGTACAACTTCAACTCCCACAACGTCTATATCACCGCCGACAAGCAGAAGAACGGCAT
CAAGGCCAACTTCAAGATCCGCCACAACGTGGAGGACGGCTCCGTGCAGCTCGCCGACCACTACCAGCAG
AACACCCCCATCGGCGACGGCCCCGTGCTGCTGCCCGACAACCACTACCTGTCCACCCAGTCCAAGCTGT
CCAAAGACCCCAACGAGAAGCGCGATCACATGGTCCTTCTGGAATTCGTGACCGCCGCCGGGATCACTCA
CGGCATGGACGAGCTGTACAAGTAAGCGGCCGCGACTCTAGATCATAATCAGCCATACCACATTTGTAGA
GGTTTTACTTGCTTTAAAAAACCTCCCACACCTCCCCCTGAACCTGAAACATAAAATGAATGCAATTGTT
GTTGTTAACTTGTTTATTGCAGCTTATAATGGTTACAAATAAAGCAATAGCATCACAAATTTCACAAATA
AAGCATTTTTTTCACTGCATTCTAGTTGTGGTTTGTCCAAACTCATCAATGTATCTTAAGGCGTAAATTG
TAAGCGTTAATATTTTGTTAAAATTCGCGTTAAATTTTTGTTAAATCAGCTCATTTTTTAACCAATAGGC
CGAAATCGGCAAAATCCCTTATAAATCAAAAGAATAGACCGAGATAGGGT
[37 nt withheld, positions 2991-3027]
AAAGAACGTGGACTCCAACGTCAAAGG
[49 nt withheld, positions 3055-3103]
T
[91 nt withheld, positions 3105-3195]
G
[124 nt withheld, positions 3197-3320]
CAGGTGGCACTTTTCGGGGAAATGTGCGCGGAACCCCTATTTGTTTATTTTTCTAAATACATTCAAATAT
GTATCCGCTCATGAGACAATAACCCTGATAAATGCTTCAATAATATTGAAAAAGGAAGAGTCCTGAGGCG
GAAAGAACCAGCTGTGGAATGTGTGTCAGTTAGGGTGTGGAAAGTCCCCAGGCTCCCCAGCAGGCAGAAG
TATGCAAAGCATGCATCTCAATTAGTCAGCAACCAGGTGTGGAAAGTCCCCAGGCTCCCCAGCAGGCAGA
AGTATGCAAAGCATGCATCTCAATTAGTCAGCAACCATAGTCCCGCCCCTAACTCCGCCCATCCCGCCCC
TAACTCCGCCCAGTTCCGCCCATTCTCCGCCCCATGGCTGACTAATTTTTTTTATTTATGCAGAGGCCGA
GGCCGCCTCGGCCTCTGAGCTATTCCAGAAGTAGTGAGGAGGCTTTTTTGGAGGCCTAGGCTTTTGCAAA
GATCGATCAAGAGACAGGATGAGGATCGTTTCGCATGATTGAACAAGATGGATTGCACGCAGGTTCTCCG
GCCGCTTGGGTGGAGAGGCTATTCGGCTATGACTGGGCACAACAGACAATCGGCTGCTCTGATGCCGCCG
TGTTCCGGCTGTCAGCGCAGGGGCGCCCGGTTCTTTTTGTCAAGACCGACCTGTCCGGTGCCCTGAATGA
ACTGCAAGACGAGGCAGCGCGGCTATCGTGGCTGGCCACGACGGGCGTTCCTTGCGCAGCTGTGCTCGAC
GTTGTCACTGAAGCGGGAAGGGACTGGCTGCTATTGGGCGAAGTGCCGGGGCAGGATCTCCTGTCATCTC
ACCTTGCTCCTGCCGAGAAAGTATCCATCATGGCTGATGCAATGCGGCGGCTGCATACGCTTGATCCGGC
TACCTGCCCATTCGACCACCAAGCGAAACATCGCATCGAGCGAGCACGTACTCGGATGGAAGCCGGTCTT
GTCGATCAGGATGATCTGGACGAAGAGCATCAGGGGCTCGCGCCAGCCGAACTGTTCGCCAGGCTCAAGG
CGAGCATGCCCGACGGCGAGGATCTCGTCGTGACCCATGGCGATGCCTGCTTGCCGAATATCATGGTGGA
AAATGGCCGCTTTTCTGGATTCATCGACTGTGGCCGGCTGGGTGTGGCGGACCGCTATCAGGACATAGCG
TTGGCTACCCGTGATATTGCTGAAGAGCTTGGCGGCGAATGGGCTGACCGCTTCCTCGTGCTTTACGGTA
TCGCCGCTCCCGATTCGCAGCGCATCGCCTTCTATCGCCTTCTTGACGAGTTCTTCTGAGCGGGACTCTG
GGGTTCGAAATGACCGACCAAGCGACGCCCAACCTGCCATCACGAGATTTCGATTCCACCGCCGCCTTCT
ATGAAAGGTTGGGCTTCGGAATCGTTTTCCGGGACGCCGGCTGGATGATCCTCCAGCGCGGGGATCTCAT
GCTGGAGTTCTTCGCCCACCCTAGGGGGAGGCTAACTGAAACACGGAAGGAGACAATACCGGAAGGAACC
CGCGCTATGACGGCAATAAAAAGACAGAATAAAACGCACGGTGTTGGGTCGTTTGTTCATAAACGCGGGG
TTCGGTCCCAGGGCTGGCACTCTGTCGATACCCCACCGAGACCCCATTGGGGCCAATACGCCCGCGTTTC
TTCCTTTTCCCCACCCCACCCCCCAAGTTCGGGTGAAGGCCCAGGGCTCGCAGCCAACGTCGGGGCGGCA
GGCCCTGCCATAGCCTCAGGTTACTCATATATACTTTAGATTGATTTAAAACTTCATTTTTAATTTAAAA
GGATCTAGGTGAAGATCCTTTTTGATAATCTCATGACCAAAATCCCTTAACGTGAGTTTTCGTTCCACTG
AGCGTCAGACCCCGTAGAAAAGATCAAAGGATCTTCTTGAGATCCTTTTTTTCTGCGCGTAATCTGCTGC
TTGCAAACAAAAAAACCACCGCTACCAGCGGTGGTTTGTTTGCCGGATCAAGAGCTACCAACTCTTTTTC
CGAAGGTAACTGGCTTCAGCAGAGCGCAGATACCAAATACTGTTCTTCTAGTGTAGCCGTAGTTAGGCCA
CCACTTCAAGAACTCTGTAGCACCGCCTACATACCTCGCTCTGCTAATCCTGTTACCAGTGGCTGCTGCC
AGTGGCGATAAGTCGTGTCTTACCGGGTTGGACTCAAGACGATAGTTACCGGATAAGGCGCAGCGGTCGG
GCTGAACGGGGGGTTCGTGCACACAGCCCAGCTTGGAGCGAACGACCTACACCGAACTGAGATACCTACA
GCGTGAGCTATGAGAAAGCGCCACGCTTCCCGAAGGGAGAAAGGCGGACAGGTATCCGGTAAGCGGCAGG
GTCGGAACAGGAGAGCGCACGAGGGAGCTTCCAGGGGGAAACGCCTGGTATCTTTATAGTCCTGTCGGGT
TTCGCCACCTCTGACTTGAGCGTCGATTTTTGTGATGCTCGTCAGGGGGGCGGAGCCTATGGAAAAACGC
CAGCAACGCGGCCTTTTTACGGTTCCTGGCCTTTTGCTGGCCTTTTGCTCACATGTTCTTTCCTGCGTTA
TCCCCTGATTCTGTGGATAACCGTATTACCGCCATGC
